Addgene plasmid #109860: pHH0103_ECH1_ECH_1
Purpose: Protein expression and purification of ECH1_ECH_1
Depositing lab: Sachdev Sidhu. Depositing organization: University of Toronto. Publication: Large-scale survey and database of high affinity ligands for peptide recognition modules. Teyra J, Kelil A, Jain S, Helmy M, Jajodia R, Hooda Y, Gu J, D'Cruz AA, Nicholson SE, Min J, Sudol M, Kim PM, Bader GD, Sidhu SS. Mol Syst Biol. 2020 Dec;16(12):e9310. doi: 10.15252/msb.20199310. PubMed 33438817.
Backbone
  Vector backbone: pHH0103
  Vector type: Bacterial Expression
Growth in bacteria
  Bacterial resistance: Ampicillin, 100 μg/mL
  Growth temperature: 37°C
  Growth strain: DH5alpha
  Copy number: Low Copy
Gene/Insert
  Gene/Insert name: ECH1_ECH_1
  Species: H. sapiens (human)
  Entrez Gene: ECH1 (a.k.a. HPXEL)
  Cloning method: Restriction Enzyme; 5′ cloning site Sfi1 (unknown if destroyed); 3′ cloning site Not1 (unknown if destroyed)
Terms and licenses: Academic/Nonprofit Terms; Industry Terms: Not Available to Industry
How to cite: pHH0103_ECH1_ECH_1 was a gift from Sachdev Sidhu (Addgene plasmid # 109860 ; http://n2t.net/addgene:109860 ; RRID:Addgene_109860)
