[The description below was written by a language model from this plasmid's Addgene catalogue record and pLannotate feature annotations shown in this document.]
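Description:
pHH0103_ECH1_ECH_1 is a bacterial expression plasmid of about 7.5 kb, built on the pHH0103 backbone, for producing and purifying a domain of human ECH1 (the delta(3,5)-delta(2,4)-dienoyl-CoA isomerase) in E. coli. The insert, cloned between SfiI and NotI sites, is annotated as a fragment of ECH1 rather than the full coding sequence. The construct name suggests that it corresponds to the protein's ECH (enoyl-CoA hydratase/isomerase-type) domain, although the record does not give domain boundaries. Expression is driven by the strong hybrid tac promoter, which is controlled by a downstream lac operator. A plasmid-borne lacI gene under the up-mutated lacIq promoter supplies ample repressor, so transcription stays off until it is induced with IPTG. The open reading frame begins with a 6xHis tag, followed by Schistosoma japonicum glutathione S-transferase and then the ECH1 fragment. The resulting His-GST fusion can be captured on either metal-chelate or glutathione resin. A bacteriophage fd terminator lies just after the insert.

Propagation relies on a ColE1/pBR322-type origin with the bom region, and selection is by ampicillin resistance through β-lactamase. The catalogue lists the plasmid as low copy. An f1 origin is also present and interrupts the rop sequence. Downstream of the terminator are fragments of M13 gene III and of the tetracycline resistance gene. These appear to be non-expressed remnants of a phagemid ancestor rather than functional parts of the cassette. The plasmid belongs to a large set of domain expression constructs made for a survey of peptide ligands that bind peptide recognition modules, in which the purified domain fusions presumably served as binding targets.
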