Features (pLannotate 1.2.2; 21 found; start..end, strand, type, name):
      1..29      +  promoter       tac promoter: strong E. coli promoter; hybrid between the trp and lac UV5 promoters
     37..53      +  protein_bind   lac operator: The lac repressor binds to the lac operator to inhibit transcription in E. coli. This inhibition can be relieved by adding lactose or isopropyl-β-D-thiogalactopyranoside (IPTG). lac repressor encoded by lacI
    138..155     +  CDS            6xHis: 6xHis affinity tag
    171..824     +  CDS            GST26_SCHJA: Experimental evidence at protein level: Swiss-Prot protein existence level 1. GST isoenzymes appear to play a central role in the parasite detoxification system. Other functions are also suspected including a role in increasing the solubility of haematin in the parasite gut. From Schistosoma japonicum (Blood fluke).
    906..1730    +  CDS            ECH1 (fragment): ECH1_HUMAN - Experimental evidence at protein level: Swiss-Prot protein existence level 1. Isomerization of 3-trans,5-cis-dienoyl-CoA to 2-trans,4- trans-dienoyl-CoA. From Homo sapiens (Human).
   1746..1793    +  terminator     fd terminator (sequence withheld): central terminator from bacteriophage fd (Otsuka and Kunisawa, 1982)
   1798..2010    +  CDS            M13 gene III (fragment) (sequence partly withheld): pIII; III; minor coat protein
   2025..2495    +  CDS            M13 gene III (fragment) (sequence partly withheld): pIII; III; minor coat protein
   2517..2587    +  CDS            TcR (fragment): tetracycline efflux protein; tet; confers resistance to tetracycline
   2829..3209    -  CDS            YPB1_ECOLX: Protein predicted: Swiss-Prot protein existence level 4. From Escherichia coli.
   3226..3377    +  CDS            rop (fragment): Rop protein, which maintains plasmids at low copy number; rop
   3413..3841    -  rep_origin     f1 ori (sequence partly withheld): f1 bacteriophage origin of replication; arrow indicates direction of (+) strand synthesis
   3850..3889    +  CDS            rop (fragment): Rop protein, which maintains plasmids at low copy number; rop
   3991..4131    +  misc_feature   bom: basis of mobility region from pBR322
   4317..4904    -  rep_origin     ori: high-copy-number ColE1/pMB1/pBR322/pUC origin of replication
   5075..5935    -  CDS            AmpR: β-lactamase; bla; confers resistance to ampicillin, carbenicillin, and related antibiotics
   5936..6040    -  promoter       AmpR promoter: bla
   6149..6226    +  promoter       lacIq promoter: lacI (mutant); In the lacIq allele, a single base change in the promoter boosts expression of the lacI gene about 10-fold.
   6227..7309    +  CDS            lacI: lac repressor; lacI; The lac repressor binds to the lac operator to inhibit transcription in E. coli. This inhibition can be relieved by adding lactose or isopropyl-β-D-thiogalactopyranoside (IPTG).
   7322..7343    +  protein_bind   CAP binding site: CAP binding activates transcription in the presence of cAMP. E. coli catabolite activator protein
   7362..7379    +  promoter       tet promoter (fragment): E. coli promoter for tetracycline efflux protein gene
>Addgene plasmid #109860 | pHH0103_ECH1_ECH_1 | addgene full sequence | sequence record 214881 | Addgene NGS Result
TTGACAATTAATCATCGGCTCGTATAATGTGTGGAATTGTGAGCGGATAACAATTTCACACAGGAAACAG
CCAGTCCGTTTAGGTGTTTTCACGAGCACTTCACCAACAAGGACCATAGATTATGAAAATCGAAGAACAC
CATCACCATCACCATTCCAGCGGTAAGCTTATGTCCCCTATACTAGGTTATTGGAAAATTAAGGGCCTTG
TGCAACCCACTCGACTTCTTTTGGAATATCTTGAAGAAAAATATGAAGAGCATTTGTATGAGCGCGATGA
AGGTGATAAATGGCGAAACAAAAAGTTTGAATTGGGTTTGGAGTTTCCCAATCTTCCTTATTATATTGAT
GGTGATGTTAAATTAACACAGTCTATGGCCATCATACGTTATATAGCTGACAAGCACAACATGTTGGGTG
GTTGTCCAAAAGAGCGTGCAGAGATTTCAATGCTTGAAGGAGCGGTTTTGGATATTAGATACGGTGTTTC
GAGAATTGCATATAGTAAAGACTTTGAAACTCTCAAAGTTGATTTTCTTAGCAAGCTACCTGAAATGCTG
AAAATGTTCGAAGATCGTTTATGTCATAAAACATATTTAAATGGTGATCATGTAACCCATCCTGACTTCA
TGTTGTATGACGCTCTTGATGTTGTTTTATACATGGACCCAATGTGCCTGGATGCGTTCCCAAAATTAGT
TTGTTTTAAAAAACGTATTGAAGCTATCCCACAAATTGATAAGTACTTGAAATCCAGCAAGTATATAGCA
TGGCCTTTGCAGGGCTGGCAAGCCACGTTTGGTGGTGGCGACCATCCTCCAAAATCGGATCTGGAAGTTC
TGTTCCAGGGGCCCCTGTCCAGCGGTCTGGTTCCGCGTGGTTCCGGTACCGCGGCCCAGCCGGCCAGTTA
TGAATCCCTGCGTGTGACCAGCGCGCAGAAACATGTGCTGCACGTTCAACTGAACCGTCCGAATAAACGC
AACGCCATGAATAAGGTGTTTTGGCGCGAAATGGTCGAATGCTTCAACAAAATCTCTCGTGATGCAGACT
GTCGCGCTGTGGTTATTAGTGGTGCGGGCAAGATGTTTACCGCCGGTATCGATCTGATGGACATGGCGTC
CGATATTCTGCAGCCGAAAGGCGATGACGTGGCCCGTATCTCATGGTATCTGCGTGACATTATCACCCGC
TACCAAGAAACGTTCAATGTTATTGAACGTTGCCCGAAACCGGTCATCGCAGCAGTGCATGGCGGTTGTA
TTGGCGGTGGCGTCGATCTGGTGACCGCATGCGACATCCGTTACTGTGCGCAGGATGCCTTTTTCCAAGT
TAAAGAAGTCGATGTGGGTCTGGCAGCTGACGTCGGTACCCTGCAGCGTCTGCCGAAAGTGATTGGTAAC
CAAAGCCTGGTTAATGAACTGGCATTTACGGCTCGTAAGATGATGGCGGATGAAGCCCTGGGTTCAGGCC
TGGTTTCGCGCGTCTTCCCGGATAAAGAAGTGATGCTGGACGCAGCACTGGCACTGGCAGCTGAAATTAG
CTCTAAATCGCCGGTTGCTGTCCAGAGCACCAAGGTTAACCTGCTGTATAGCCGTGATCACTCTGTCGCA
GAAAGTCTGAACTACGTGGCTTCCTGGAATATGTCAATGCTGCAGACGCAAGATCTGGTGAAATCGGTTC
AGGCCACCACGGAAAATAAAGAACTGAAGACCGTTACGTTTTCCAAGCTGGCGGCCGCATA
[142 nt withheld, positions 1742-1883]
C
[98 nt withheld, positions 1885-1982]
AGTTTGTACTGGTGACGAAACTCAGTGTCTAGCTAGAGTGGC
[149 nt withheld, positions 2025-2173]
T
[41 nt withheld, positions 2175-2215]
T
[62 nt withheld, positions 2217-2278]
A
[35 nt withheld, positions 2280-2314]
CCTCCCTCAATCGGTTGAATGTCGCCCTTTTGTCTTTGGCGCTGGTAAACCATATGAA
[86 nt withheld, positions 2373-2458]
T
[54 nt withheld, positions 2460-2513]
CTAGCGCCGCCCTATACCTTGTCTGCCTCCCCGCGTTGCGTCGCGGTGCATGGAGCCGGGCCACCTCGAC
CTGAATGGAAGCCGGCGGCACCTCGCTAACGGATTCACCACTCCAAGAATTGGAGCCAATCAATTCTTGC
GGAGAACTGTGAATGCGCAAACCAACCCTTGGCAGAACATATCCATCGCGTCCGCCATCTCCAGCAGCCG
CACGCGGCGCATCTCGGGCAGCGTTGGGTCCTGGCCACGGGTGCGCATGATCGTGCTCCTGTCGTTGAGG
ACCCGGCTAGGCTGGCGGGGTTGCCTTACTGGTTAGCAGAATGAATCACCGATACGCGAGCGAACGTGAA
GCGACTGCTGCTGCAAAACGTCTGCGACCTGAGCAACAACATGAATGGTCTTCGGTTTCCGTGTTTCGTA
AAGTCTGGAAACGCGGAAGTCAGCGCCCTGCACCATTATGTTCCGGATCTGCATCGCAGGATGCTGCTGG
CTACCCTGTGGAACACCTACATCTGTATTAACGAAGCGCTGGCATTGACCCTGAGTGATTTTTCTCTGGT
CCCGCCGCATCCATACCGCCAGTTGTTTACCCTCACAACGTTCCAGTAACCGGGCATGTTCATCATCAGT
AACCCGTATCGTGAGCATCCTCTCTCGTTTCATCGGTATCATTACCCCCATGAACAGAAATCCCCCTTAC
ACGGAGGCATCAGTGACCAAACAGGAAAAAACCGCCCTTAACATGGCCCGCTTTATCAGAAGCCAGACAT
TAACGCTTCTGGAGAAACTCAACGAGCTGGACGCGGATGAACAGGCAGACATCTGTGAATCGCTTCACGA
CCACGCTGATGAGCTTTACCGCAGGATCCGCGAAATTGTAAGCGTTAATATTTTGTTAAAATTCGCGTTA
AATTTTTGTTAAATCAGCTCATTTTTTAACCAATAGGCCGAAATCGGCAAAATCCCTTATAAATCAAAAG
AATAGACCGAGATAGGGT
[37 nt withheld, positions 3512-3548]
AAAGAACGTGGACTCCAACGTCAAAGG
[49 nt withheld, positions 3576-3624]
T
[91 nt withheld, positions 3626-3716]
G
[124 nt withheld, positions 3718-3841]
CGCGGATCCTGCCTCGCGCGTTTCGGTGATGACGGTGAAAACCTCTGACACATGCAGCTCCCGGAGACGG
TCACAGCTTGTCTGTAAGCGGATGCCGGGAGCAGACAAGCCCGTCAGGGCGCGTCAGCGGGTGTTGGCGG
GTGTCGGGGCGCAGCCATGACCCAGTCACGTAGCGATAGCGGAGTGTATACTGGCTTAACTATGCGGCAT
CAGAGCAGATTGTACTGAGAGTGCACCATATGCGGTGTGAAATACCGCACAGATGCGTAAGGAGAAAATA
CCGCATCAGGCGCTCTTCCGCTTCCTCGCTCACTGACTCGCTGCGCTCGGTCGTTCGGCTGCGGCGAGCG
GTATCAGCTCACTCAAAGGCGGTAATACGGTTATCCACAGAATCAGGGGATAACGCAGGAAAGAACATGT
GAGCAAAAGGCCAGCAAAAGGCCAGGAACCGTAAAAAGGCCGCGTTGCTGGCGTTTTTCCATAGGCTCCG
CCCCCCTGACGAGCATCACAAAAATCGACGCTCAAGTCAGAGGTGGCGAAACCCGACAGGACTATAAAGA
TACCAGGGTTTCCCCCTGGAAGCTCCCTCGTGCGCTCTCCTGTTCCGACCCTGCCGCTTACCGGATACCT
GTCCGCCTTTCTCCCTTCGGGAAGCGTGGCGCTTTCTCATAGCTCACGCTGTAGGTATCTCAGTTCGGTG
TAGGTCGTTCGCTCCAAGCTGGGCTGTGTGCACGAACCCCCCGTTCAGCCCGACCGCTGCGCCTTATCCG
GTAACTATCGTCTTGAGTCCAACCCGGTAAGACACGACTTATCGCCACTGGCAGCAGCCACTGGTAACAG
GATTAGCAGAGCGAGGTATGTAGGCGGTGCTACAGAGTTCTTGAAGTGGTGGCCTAACTACGGCTACACT
AGAAGGACAGTATTTGGTATCTGCGCTCTGCTGAAGCCAGTTACCTTCGGAAAAAGAGTTGGTAGCTCTT
GATCCGGCAAACAAACCACCGCTGGTAGCGGTGGTTTTTTTGTTTGCAAGCAGCAGATTACGCGCAGAAA
AAAAGGATCTCAAGAAGATCCTTTGATCTTTTCTACGGGGTCTGACGCTCAGTGGAACGAAAACTCACGT
TAAGGGATTTTGGTCATGAGATTATCAAAAAGGATCTTCACCTAGATCCTTTTAAATTAAAAATGAAGTT
TTAAATCAATCTAAAGTATATATGAGTAAACTTGGTCTGACAGTTACCAATGCTTAATCAGTGAGGCACC
TATCTCAGCGATCTGTCTATTTCGTTCATCCATAGTTGCCTGACTCCCCGTCGTGTAGATAACTACGATA
CGGGAGGGCTTACCATCTGGCCCCAGTGCTGCAATGATACCGCGAGACCCACGCTCACCGGCTCCAGATT
TATCAGCAATAAACCAGCCAGCCGGAAGGGCCGAGCGCAGAAGTGGTCCTGCAACTTTATCCGCCTCCAT
CCAGTCTATTAATTGTTGCCGGGAAGCTAGAGTAAGTAGTTCGCCAGTTAATAGTTTGCGCAACGTTGTT
GCCATTGCTGCAGGCATCGTGGTGTCACGCTCGTCGTTTGGTATGGCTTCATTCAGCTCCGGTTCCCAAC
GATCAAGGCGAGTTACATGATCCCCCATGTTGTGCAAAAAAGCGGTTAGCTCCTTCGGTCCTCCGATCGT
TGTCAGAAGTAAGTTGGCCGCAGTGTTATCACTCATGGTTATGGCAGCACTGCATAATTCTCTTACTGTC
ATGCCATCCGTAAGATGCTTTTCTGTGACTGGTGAGTACTCAACCAAGTCATTCTGAGAATAGTGTATGC
GGCGACCGAGTTGCTCTTGCCCGGCGTCAACACGGGATAATACCGCGCCACATAGCAGAACTTTAAAAGT
GCTCATCATTGGAAAACGTTCTTCGGGGCGAAAACTCTCAAGGATCTTACCGCTGTTGAGATCCAGTTCG
ATGTAACCCACTCGTGCACCCAACTGATCTTCAGCATCTTTTACTTTCACCAGCGTTTCTGGGTGAGCAA
AAACAGGAAGGCAAAATGCCGCAAAAAAGGGAATAAGGGCGACACGGAAATGTTGAATACTCATACTCTT
CCTTTTTCAATATTATTGAAGCATTTATCAGGGTTATTGTCTCATGAGCGGATACATATTTGAATGTATT
TAGAAAAATAAACAAATAGGGGTTCCGCGCACATTTCCCCGAAAAGTGCCACCTGACGTCTAAGAAACCA
TTATTATCATGACATTAACCTATAAAAATAGGCGTATCACGAGGCCCTTTCGTCTTCAAGAATTCCCGAC
ACCATCGAATGGTGCAAAACCTTTCGCGGTATGGCATGATAGCGCCCGGAAGAGAGTCAATTCAGGGTGG
TGAATGTGAAACCAGTAACGTTATACGATGTCGCAGAGTATGCCGGTGTCTCTTATCAGACCGTTTCCCG
CGTGGTGAACCAGGCCAGCCACGTTTCTGCGAAAACGCGGGAAAAAGTGGAAGCGGCGATGGCGGAGCTG
AATTACATTCCCAACCGCGTGGCACAACAACTGGCGGGCAAACAGTCGTTGCTGATTGGCGTTGCCACCT
CCAGTCTGGCCCTGCACGCGCCGTCGCAAATTGTCGCGGCGATTAAATCTCGCGCCGATCAACTGGGTGC
CAGCGTGGTGGTGTCGATGGTAGAACGAAGCGGCGTCGAAGCCTGTAAAGCGGCGGTGCACAATCTTCTC
GCGCAACGCGTCAGTGGGCTGATCATTAACTATCCGCTGGATGACCAGGATGCCATTGCTGTGGAAGCTG
CCTGCACTAATGTTCCGGCGTTATTTCTTGATGTCTCTGACCAGACACCCATCAACAGTATTATTTTCTC
CCATGAAGACGGTACGCGACTGGGCGTGGAGCATCTGGTCGCATTGGGTCACCAGCAAATCGCGCTGTTA
GCGGGCCCATTAAGTTCTGTCTCGGCGCGTCTGCGTCTGGCTGGCTGGCATAAATATCTCACTCGCAATC
AAATTCAGCCGATAGCGGAACGGGAAGGCGACTGGAGTGCCATGTCCGGTTTTCAACAAACCATGCAAAT
GCTGAATGAGGGCATCGTTCCCACTGCGATGCTGGTTGCCAACGATCAGATGGCGCTGGGCGCAATGCGC
GCCATTACCGAGTCCGGGCTGCGCGTTGGTGCGGATATCTCGGTAGTGGGATACGACGATACCGAAGACA
GCTCATGTTATATCCCGCCGTTAACCACCATCAAACAGGATTTTCGCCTGCTGGGGCAAACCAGCGTGGA
CCGCTTGCTGCAACTCTCTCAGGGCCAGGCGGTGAAGGGCAATCAGCTGTTGCCCGTCTCACTGGTGAAA
AGAAAAACCACCCTGGCGCCCAATACGCAAACCGCCTCTCCCCGCGCGTTGGCCGATTCATTAATGCAGC
TGGCACGACAGGTTTCCCGACTGGAAAGCGGGCAGTGAGCGCAACGCAATTAATGTAAGTTAGCTCACTC
ATTAGGCACAATTCTCATGTTTGACAGCTTATCATCGACTGCACGGTGCACCAATGCTTCTGGCGTCAGG
CAGCCATCGGAAGCTGTGGTATGGCTGTGCAGGTCGTAAATCACTGCATAATTCGTGTCGCTCAAGGCGC
ACTCCCGTTCTGGATAATGTTTTTTGCGCCGACATCATAACGGTTCTGGCAAATATTCTGAAATGAGCTG
