>Addgene plasmid #109860 | pHH0103_ECH1_ECH_1 | depositor partial sequence | sequence record 206812 | pHH0103_ECH1_ECH_1 sequence 846 bps
GGCCCAGCCGGCCAGTTATGAATCCCTGCGTGTGACCAGCGCGCAGAAACATGTGCTGCACGTTCAACTG
AACCGTCCGAATAAACGCAACGCCATGAATAAGGTGTTTTGGCGCGAAATGGTCGAATGCTTCAACAAAA
TCTCTCGTGATGCAGACTGTCGCGCTGTGGTTATTAGTGGTGCGGGCAAGATGTTTACCGCCGGTATCGA
TCTGATGGACATGGCGTCCGATATTCTGCAGCCGAAAGGCGATGACGTGGCCCGTATCTCATGGTATCTG
CGTGACATTATCACCCGCTACCAAGAAACGTTCAATGTTATTGAACGTTGCCCGAAACCGGTCATCGCAG
CAGTGCATGGCGGTTGTATTGGCGGTGGCGTCGATCTGGTGACCGCATGCGACATCCGTTACTGTGCGCA
GGATGCCTTTTTCCAAGTTAAAGAAGTCGATGTGGGTCTGGCAGCTGACGTCGGTACCCTGCAGCGTCTG
CCGAAAGTGATTGGTAACCAAAGCCTGGTTAATGAACTGGCATTTACGGCTCGTAAGATGATGGCGGATG
AAGCCCTGGGTTCAGGCCTGGTTTCGCGCGTCTTCCCGGATAAAGAAGTGATGCTGGACGCAGCACTGGC
ACTGGCAGCTGAAATTAGCTCTAAATCGCCGGTTGCTGTCCAGAGCACCAAGGTTAACCTGCTGTATAGC
CGTGATCACTCTGTCGCAGAAAGTCTGAACTACGTGGCTTCCTGGAATATGTCAATGCTGCAGACGCAAG
ATCTGGTGAAATCGGTTCAGGCCACCACGGAAAATAAAGAACTGAAGACCGTTACGTTTTCCAAGCTGGC
GGCCGC
